Addgene plasmid #77135: LAMTOR3 gRNA (BRDN0001145977)
Purpose: 3rd generation lentiviral gRNA plasmid targeting human LAMTOR3
Depositing lab: John Doench & David Root. Depositing organization: Broad Institute. Publication: Optimized sgRNA design to maximize activity and minimize off-target effects of CRISPR-Cas9. Doench JG, Fusi N, Sullender M, Hegde M, Vaimberg EW, Donovan KF, Smith I, Tothova Z, Wilen C, Orchard R, Virgin HW, Listgarten J, Root DE. Nat Biotechnol. 2016 Jan 18. doi: 10.1038/nbt.3437. PubMed 26780180.
Backbone
  Vector backbone: lentiGuide-Puro
  Backbone manufacturer: Zhang Lab (Addgene plasmid # 52963)
  Vector type: Mammalian Expression, Lentiviral, CRISPR
  Selectable markers: Puromycin
Growth in bacteria
  Bacterial resistance: Ampicillin, 100 μg/mL
  Growth temperature: 37°C
  Growth strain: DH5alpha
  Copy number: High Copy
Gene/Insert
  Gene/Insert name: LAMTOR3 (alt names: LAMTOR3; NM_001243736.1)
  gRNA/shRNA sequence: ATCTCTATCTGACACAACAA
  Species: H. sapiens (human)
  Entrez Gene: LAMTOR3 (a.k.a. MAP2K1IP1, MAPBP, MAPKSP1, MP1, PRO0633, Ragulator3)
  Promoter: hU6
  Cloning method: Unknown
  Sequencing primers: 5′ U6-F; 3′ pS2-R
Terms and licenses: Academic/Nonprofit Terms; Industry Terms: Not Available to Industry
Depositor comments: The gRNA was designed to target the following Genbank reference sequence(s): NM_001243736.1,NM_021970.3. Note that this plasmid does NOT contain Cas9. It should be used in conjunction with lentiCas9-Blast (Addgene #52962) or otherwise with cell lines already expressing Cas9. Browse the full kinome gRNA library at http://www.addgene.org/pooled-library/broadgpp-human-kinome/ or visit http://www.broadinstitute.org/rnai/public/ for detailed protocols and information.
How to cite: LAMTOR3 gRNA (BRDN0001145977) was a gift from John Doench & David Root (Addgene plasmid # 77135 ; http://n2t.net/addgene:77135 ; RRID:Addgene_77135)
