[The description below was written by a language model from this plasmid's Addgene catalogue record and pLannotate feature annotations shown in this document.]
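Description:
LAMTOR3 gRNA (BRDN0001145977) is a third-generation lentiviral CRISPR guide plasmid built on the lentiGuide-Puro backbone and designed to target human LAMTOR3 (also known as MP1, MAPKSP1 or Ragulator3). It is propagated in E. coli as a high-copy plasmid through a ColE1/pUC-type origin with ampicillin selection from the β-lactamase gene. The backbone also carries an f1 origin, an SV40 origin and poly(A) signal, and remnants of lac and T7/T3 cloning-vector sequence.

The viral cassette begins with an RSV promoter fused to a truncated HIV-1 5' LTR, which drives Tat-independent transcription of the genome in packaging cells. This is followed by the Ψ packaging signal with a gag fragment and by the Rev response element for nuclear export of the unspliced RNA. Downstream, a human U6 RNA polymerase III promoter expresses the LAMTOR3-specific spacer joined to the Streptococcus pyogenes Cas9 guide RNA scaffold. A cPPT/CTS element sits after the scaffold and aids nuclear import of the proviral DNA. A separate EF-1α core promoter with its intron A then drives puromycin N-acetyltransferase for selection of transduced mammalian cells, and a WPRE enhances transcript expression. The cassette ends in a ΔU3 self-inactivating 3' LTR.

The plasmid does not encode Cas9, so it must be used with a separate Cas9 vector or in cells that already express Cas9. It serves for knockout of LAMTOR3. According to the depositor, the guide was designed against two reference transcripts of the gene and belongs to a human kinome gRNA library built with optimized sgRNA design rules.
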