Features (pLannotate 1.2.2; 29 found; start..end, strand, type, name):
     14..80      +  CDS            small t antigen (fragment): SV40 (simian virus 40) small t antigen
    106..317     +  promoter       EF-1α core promoter: core promoter for human elongation factor EF-1α
    318..1256    +  intron         EF-1α intron A: intron upstream of the start codon of human EF-1α
   1278..1877    +  CDS            PuroR (fragment): puromycin N-acetyltransferase; pac from Streptomyces; confers resistance to puromycin
   1893..2481    +  misc_feature   WPRE: woodchuck hepatitis virus posttranscriptional regulatory element
   2532..2551    +  misc_feature   cPPT/CTS (fragment): central polypurine tract and central termination sequence of HIV-1
   2553..2786    +  LTR            3' LTR (ΔU3): self-inactivating 3' long terminal repeat (LTR) from HIV-1
   2864..2985    +  polyA_signal   SV40 poly(A) signal: SV40 polyadenylation signal
   3025..3160    +  rep_origin     SV40 ori: SV40 origin of replication
   3181..3199    -  promoter       T7 promoter: promoter for bacteriophage T7 RNA polymerase
   3207..3362    +  CDS            lacZα (fragment): LacZα fragment of β-galactosidase; lacZ fragment
   3367..3795    +  rep_origin     f1 ori (sequence partly withheld): f1 bacteriophage origin of replication; arrow indicates direction of (+) strand synthesis
   3848..3952    +  promoter       AmpR promoter: bla
   3953..4813    +  CDS            AmpR: β-lactamase; bla; confers resistance to ampicillin, carbenicillin, and related antibiotics
   4984..5572    +  rep_origin     ori: high-copy-number ColE1/pMB1/pBR322/pUC origin of replication
   5755..5847    +  CDS            lacI (fragment): lac repressor; lacI; The lac repressor binds to the lac operator to inhibit transcription in E. coli. This inhibition can be relieved by adding lactose or isopropyl-β-D-thiogalactopyranoside (IPTG).
   5860..5881    +  protein_bind   CAP binding site: CAP binding activates transcription in the presence of cAMP. E. coli catabolite activator protein
   5896..5926    +  promoter       lac promoter: promoter for the E. coli lac operon
   5934..5950    +  protein_bind   lac operator: The lac repressor binds to the lac operator to inhibit transcription in E. coli. This inhibition can be relieved by adding lactose or isopropyl-β-D-thiogalactopyranoside (IPTG). lac repressor encoded by lacI
   5995..6013    +  promoter       T3 promoter: promoter for bacteriophage T3 RNA polymerase
   6041..6267    +  promoter       RSV promoter: Rous sarcoma virus enhancer/promoter
   6268..6448    +  LTR            5' LTR (truncated): truncated 5' long terminal repeat (LTR) from HIV-1
   6495..6620    +  misc_feature   HIV-1 Ψ: packaging signal of human immunodeficiency virus type 1
   6604..6967    +  CDS            HIV-1 gag (fragment): gag protein from human immunodeficiency virus 1; gag
   7113..7346    +  misc_feature   RRE: The Rev response element (RRE) of HIV-1 allows for Rev-dependent mRNA export from the nucleus to the cytoplasm.
   7723..7749    +  CDS            Rev (fragment): human immunodeficiency virus 1 (HIV-1) Rev protein; rev; enhances nuclear export of unspliced and incompletely spliced viral mRNAs
   7753..7993    +  promoter       U6 promoter: RNA polymerase III promoter for human U6 snRNA
   8023..8098    +  misc_RNA       gRNA scaffold: guide RNA scaffold for the Streptococcus pyogenes CRISPR/Cas9 system
   8154..8271    +  misc_feature   cPPT/CTS: central polypurine tract and central termination sequence of HIV-1
>Addgene plasmid #77135 | LAMTOR3 gRNA (BRDN0001145977) | addgene full sequence | sequence record 187184 | Addgene Assembled Sequence
CCCGGGTGCAAAGATGGATAAAGTTTTAAACAGAGAGGAATCTTTGCAGCTAATGGACCTTCTAGGTCTT
GAAAGGAGTGGGAATTGGCTCCGGTGCCCGTCAGTGGGCAGAGCGCACATCGCCCACAGTCCCCGAGAAG
TTGGGGGGAGGGGTCGGCAATTGATCCGGTGCCTAGAGAAGGTGGCGCGGGGTAAACTGGGAAAGTGATG
TCGTGTACTGGCTCCGCCTTTTTCCCGAGGGTGGGGGAGAACCGTATATAAGTGCAGTAGTCGCCGTGAA
CGTTCTTTTTCGCAACGGGTTTGCCGCCAGAACACAGGTAAGTGCCGTGTGTGGTTCCCGCGGGCCTGGC
CTCTTTACGGGTTATGGCCCTTGCGTGCCTTGAATTACTTCCACCTGGCTGCAGTACGTGATTCTTGATC
CCGAGCTTCGGGTTGGAAGTGGGTGGGAGAGTTCGAGGCCTTGCGCTTAAGGAGCCCCTTCGCCTCGTGC
TTGAGTTGAGGCCTGGCCTGGGCGCTGGGGCCGCCGCGTGCGAATCTGGTGGCACCTTCGCGCCTGTCTC
GCTGCTTTCGATAAGTCTCTAGCCATTTAAAATTTTTGATGACCTGCTGCGACGCTTTTTTTCTGGCAAG
ATAGTCTTGTAAATGCGGGCCAAGATCTGCACACTGGTATTTCGGTTTTTGGGGCCGCGGGCGGCGACGG
GGCCCGTGCGTCCCAGCGCACATGTTCGGCGAGGCGGGGCCTGCGAGCGCGGCCACCGAGAATCGGACGG
GGGTAGTCTCAAGCTGGCCGGCCTGCTCTGGTGCCTGGCCTCGCGCCGCCGTGTATCGCCCCGCCCTGGG
CGGCAAGGCTGGCCCGGTCGGCACCAGTTGCGTGAGCGGAAAGATGGCCGCTTCCCGGCCCTGCTGCAGG
GAGCTCAAAATGGAGGACGCGGCGCTCGGGAGAGCGGGCGGGTGAGTCACCCACACAAAGGAAAAGGGCC
TTTCCGTCCTCAGCCGTCGCTTCATGTGACTCCACGGAGTACCGGGCGCCGTCCAGGCACCTCGATTAGT
TCTCGAGCTTTTGGAGTACGTCGTCTTTAGGTTGGGGGGAGGGGTTTTATGCGATGGAGTTTCCCCACAC
TGAGTGGGTGGAGACTGAAGTTAGGCCAGCTTGGCACTTGATGTAATTCTCCTTGGAATTTGCCCTTTTT
GAGTTTGGATCTTGGTTCATTCTCAAGCCTCAGACAGTGGTTCAAAGTTTTTTTCTTCCATTTCAGGTGT
CGTGACGTACGGCCACCATGACCGAGTACAAGCCCACGGTGCGCCTCGCCACCCGCGACGACGTCCCCAG
GGCCGTACGCACCCTCGCCGCCGCGTTCGCCGACTACCCCGCCACGCGCCACACCGTCGATCCGGACCGC
CACATCGAGCGGGTCACCGAGCTGCAAGAACTCTTCCTCACGCGCGTCGGGCTCGACATCGGCAAGGTGT
GGGTCGCGGACGACGGCGCCGCCGTGGCGGTCTGGACCACGCCGGAGAGCGTCGAAGCGGGGGCGGTGTT
CGCCGAGATCGGCCCGCGCATGGCCGAGTTGAGCGGTTCCCGGCTGGCCGCGCAGCAACAGATGGAAGGC
CTCCTGGCGCCGCACCGGCCCAAGGAGCCCGCGTGGTTCCTGGCCACCGTCGGAGTCTCGCCCGACCACC
AGGGCAAGGGTCTGGGCAGCGCCGTCGTGCTCCCCGGAGTGGAGGCGGCCGAGCGCGCCGGGGTGCCCGC
CTTCCTGGAGACCTCCGCGCCCCGCAACCTCCCCTTCTACGAGCGGCTCGGCTTCACCGTCACCGCCGAC
GTCGAGGTGCCCGAAGGACCGCGCACCTGGTGCATGACCCGCAAGCCCGGTGCCTGAACGCGTTAAGTCG
ACAATCAACCTCTGGATTACAAAATTTGTGAAAGATTGACTGGTATTCTTAACTATGTTGCTCCTTTTAC
GCTATGTGGATACGCTGCTTTAATGCCTTTGTATCATGCTATTGCTTCCCGTATGGCTTTCATTTTCTCC
TCCTTGTATAAATCCTGGTTGCTGTCTCTTTATGAGGAGTTGTGGCCCGTTGTCAGGCAACGTGGCGTGG
TGTGCACTGTGTTTGCTGACGCAACCCCCACTGGTTGGGGCATTGCCACCACCTGTCAGCTCCTTTCCGG
GACTTTCGCTTTCCCCCTCCCTATTGCCACGGCGGAACTCATCGCCGCCTGCCTTGCCCGCTGCTGGACA
GGGGCTCGGCTGTTGGGCACTGACAATTCCGTGGTGTTGTCGGGGAAATCATCGTCCTTTCCTTGGCTGC
TCGCCTGTGTTGCCACCTGGATTCTGCGCGGGACGTCCTTCTGCTACGTCCCTTCGGCCCTCAATCCAGC
GGACCTTCCTTCCCGCGGCCTGCTGCCGGCTCTGCGGCCTCTTCCGCGTCTTCGCCTTCGCCCTCAGACG
AGTCGGATCTCCCTTTGGGCCGCCTCCCCGCGTCGACTTTAAGACCAATGACTTACAAGGCAGCTGTAGA
TCTTAGCCACTTTTTAAAAGAAAAGGGGGGACTGGAAGGGCTAATTCACTCCCAACGAAGACAAGATCTG
CTTTTTGCTTGTACTGGGTCTCTCTGGTTAGACCAGATCTGAGCCTGGGAGCTCTCTGGCTAACTAGGGA
ACCCACTGCTTAAGCCTCAATAAAGCTTGCCTTGAGTGCTTCAAGTAGTGTGTGCCCGTCTGTTGTGTGA
CTCTGGTAACTAGAGATCCCTCAGACCCTTTTAGTCAGTGTGGAAAATCTCTAGCAGTACGTATAGTAGT
TCATGTCATCTTATTATTCAGTATTTATAACTTGCAAAGAAATGAATATCAGAGAGTGAGAGGAACTTGT
TTATTGCAGCTTATAATGGTTACAAATAAAGCAATAGCATCACAAATTTCACAAATAAAGCATTTTTTTC
ACTGCATTCTAGTTGTGGTTTGTCCAAACTCATCAATGTATCTTATCATGTCTGGCTCTAGCTATCCCGC
CCCTAACTCCGCCCATCCCGCCCCTAACTCCGCCCAGTTCCGCCCATTCTCCGCCCCATGGCTGACTAAT
TTTTTTTATTTATGCAGAGGCCGAGGCCGCCTCGGCCTCTGAGCTATTCCAGAAGTAGTGAGGAGGCTTT
TTTGGAGGCCTAGGGACGTACCCAATTCGCCCTATAGTGAGTCGTATTACGCGCGCTCACTGGCCGTCGT
TTTACAACGTCGTGACTGGGAAAACCCTGGCGTTACCCAACTTAATCGCCTTGCAGCACATCCCCCTTTC
GCCAGCTGGCGTAATAGCGAAGAGGCCCGCACCGATCGCCCTTCCCAACAGTTGCGCAGCCTGAATGGCG
AATGGG
[124 nt withheld, positions 3367-3490]
C
[91 nt withheld, positions 3492-3582]
A
[49 nt withheld, positions 3584-3632]
CCTTTGACGTTGGAGTCCACGTTCTTT
[37 nt withheld, positions 3660-3696]
ACCCTATCTCGGTCTATTCTTTTGATTTATAAGGGATTTTGCCGATTTCGGCCTATTGGTTAAAAAATGA
GCTGATTTAACAAAAATTTAACGCGAATTTTAACAAAATATTAACGCTTACAATTTAGGTGGCACTTTTC
GGGGAAATGTGCGCGGAACCCCTATTTGTTTATTTTTCTAAATACATTCAAATATGTATCCGCTCATGAG
ACAATAACCCTGATAAATGCTTCAATAATATTGAAAAAGGAAGAGTATGAGTATTCAACATTTCCGTGTC
GCCCTTATTCCCTTTTTTGCGGCATTTTGCCTTCCTGTTTTTGCTCACCCAGAAACGCTGGTGAAAGTAA
AAGATGCTGAAGATCAGTTGGGTGCACGAGTGGGTTACATCGAACTGGATCTCAACAGCGGTAAGATCCT
TGAGAGTTTTCGCCCCGAAGAACGTTTTCCAATGATGAGCACTTTTAAAGTTCTGCTATGTGGCGCGGTA
TTATCCCGTATTGACGCCGGGCAAGAGCAACTCGGTCGCCGCATACACTATTCTCAGAATGACTTGGTTG
AGTACTCACCAGTCACAGAAAAGCATCTTACGGATGGCATGACAGTAAGAGAATTATGCAGTGCTGCCAT
AACCATGAGTGATAACACTGCGGCCAACTTACTTCTGACAACGATCGGAGGACCGAAGGAGCTAACCGCT
TTTTTGCACAACATGGGGGATCATGTAACTCGCCTTGATCGTTGGGAACCGGAGCTGAATGAAGCCATAC
CAAACGACGAGCGTGACACCACGATGCCTGTAGCAATGGCAACAACGTTGCGCAAACTATTAACTGGCGA
ACTACTTACTCTAGCTTCCCGGCAACAATTAATAGACTGGATGGAGGCGGATAAAGTTGCAGGACCACTT
CTGCGCTCGGCCCTTCCGGCTGGCTGGTTTATTGCTGATAAATCTGGAGCCGGTGAGCGTGGGTCTCGCG
GTATCATTGCAGCACTGGGGCCAGATGGTAAGCCCTCCCGTATCGTAGTTATCTACACGACGGGGAGTCA
GGCAACTATGGATGAACGAAATAGACAGATCGCTGAGATAGGTGCCTCACTGATTAAGCATTGGTAACTG
TCAGACCAAGTTTACTCATATATACTTTAGATTGATTTAAAACTTCATTTTTAATTTAAAAGGATCTAGG
TGAAGATCCTTTTTGATAATCTCATGACCAAAATCCCTTAACGTGAGTTTTCGTTCCACTGAGCGTCAGA
CCCCGTAGAAAAGATCAAAGGATCTTCTTGAGATCCTTTTTTTCTGCGCGTAATCTGCTGCTTGCAAACA
AAAAAACCACCGCTACCAGCGGTGGTTTGTTTGCCGGATCAAGAGCTACCAACTCTTTTTCCGAAGGTAA
CTGGCTTCAGCAGAGCGCAGATACCAAATACTGTTCTTCTAGTGTAGCCGTAGTTAGGCCACCACTTCAA
GAACTCTGTAGCACCGCCTACATACCTCGCTCTGCTAATCCTGTTACCAGTGGCTGCTGCCAGTGGCGAT
AAGTCGTGTCTTACCGGGTTGGACTCAAGACGATAGTTACCGGATAAGGCGCAGCGGTCGGGCTGAACGG
GGGGTTCGTGCACACAGCCCAGCTTGGAGCGAACGACCTACACCGAACTGAGATACCTACAGCGTGAGCT
ATGAGAAAGCGCCACGCTTCCCGAAGGGAGAAAGGCGGACAGGTATCCGGTAAGCGGCAGGGTCGGAACA
GGAGAGCGCACGAGGGAGCTTCCAGGGGGAAACGCCTGGTATCTTTATAGTCCTGTCGGGTTTCGCCACC
TCTGACTTGAGCGTCGATTTTTGTGATGCTCGTCAGGGGGGCGGAGCCTATGGAAAAACGCCAGCAACGC
GGCCTTTTTACGGTTCCTGGCCTTTTGCTGGCCTTTTGCTCACATGTTCTTTCCTGCGTTATCCCCTGAT
TCTGTGGATAACCGTATTACCGCCTTTGAGTGAGCTGATACCGCTCGCCGCAGCCGAACGACCGAGCGCA
GCGAGTCAGTGAGCGAGGAAGCGGAAGAGCGCCCAATACGCAAACCGCCTCTCCCCGCGCGTTGGCCGAT
TCATTAATGCAGCTGGCACGACAGGTTTCCCGACTGGAAAGCGGGCAGTGAGCGCAACGCAATTAATGTG
AGTTAGCTCACTCATTAGGCACCCCAGGCTTTACACTTTATGCTTCCGGCTCGTATGTTGTGTGGAATTG
TGAGCGGATAACAATTTCACACAGGAAACAGCTATGACCATGATTACGCCAAGCGCGCAATTAACCCTCA
CTAAAGGGAACAAAAGCTGGAGCTGCAAGCTTAATGTAGTCTTATGCAATACTCTTGTAGTCTTGCAACA
TGGTAACGATGAGTTAGCAACATGCCTTACAAGGAGAGAAAAAGCACCGTGCATGCCGATTGGTGGAAGT
AAGGTGGTACGATCGTGCCTTATTAGGAAGGCAACAGACGGGTCTGACATGGATTGGACGAACCACTGAA
TTGCCGCATTGCAGAGATATTGTATTTAAGTGCCTAGCTCGATACATAAACGGGTCTCTCTGGTTAGACC
AGATCTGAGCCTGGGAGCTCTCTGGCTAACTAGGGAACCCACTGCTTAAGCCTCAATAAAGCTTGCCTTG
AGTGCTTCAAGTAGTGTGTGCCCGTCTGTTGTGTGACTCTGGTAACTAGAGATCCCTCAGACCCTTTTAG
TCAGTGTGGAAAATCTCTAGCAGTGGCGCCCGAACAGGGACTTGAAAGCGAAAGGGAAACCAGAGGAGCT
CTCTCGACGCAGGACTCGGCTTGCTGAAGCGCGCACGGCAAGAGGCGAGGGGCGGCGACTGGTGAGTACG
CCAAAAATTTTGACTAGCGGAGGCTAGAAGGAGAGAGATGGGTGCGAGAGCGTCAGTATTAAGCGGGGGA
GAATTAGATCGCGATGGGAAAAAATTCGGTTAAGGCCAGGGGGAAAGAAAAAATATAAATTAAAACATAT
AGTATGGGCAAGCAGGGAGCTAGAACGATTCGCAGTTAATCCTGGCCTGTTAGAAACATCAGAAGGCTGT
AGACAAATACTGGGACAGCTACAACCATCCCTTCAGACAGGATCAGAAGAACTTAGATCATTATATAATA
CAGTAGCAACCCTCTATTGTGTGCATCAAAGGATAGAGATAAAAGACACCAAGGAAGCTTTAGACAAGAT
AGAGGAAGAGCAAAACAAAAGTAAGACCACCGCACAGCAAGCGGCCGCTGATCTTCAGACCTGGAGGAGG
AGATATGAGGGACAATTGGAGAAGTGAATTATATAAATATAAAGTAGTAAAAATTGAACCATTAGGAGTA
GCACCCACCAAGGCAAAGAGAAGAGTGGTGCAGAGAGAAAAAAGAGCAGTGGGAATAGGAGCTTTGTTCC
TTGGGTTCTTGGGAGCAGCAGGAAGCACTATGGGCGCAGCGTCAATGACGCTGACGGTACAGGCCAGACA
ATTATTGTCTGGTATAGTGCAGCAGCAGAACAATTTGCTGAGGGCTATTGAGGCGCAACAGCATCTGTTG
CAACTCACAGTCTGGGGCATCAAGCAGCTCCAGGCAAGAATCCTGGCTGTGGAAAGATACCTAAAGGATC
AACAGCTCCTGGGGATTTGGGGTTGCTCTGGAAAACTCATTTGCACCACTGCTGTGCCTTGGAATGCTAG
TTGGAGTAATAAATCTCTGGAACAGATTTGGAATCACACGACCTGGATGGAGTGGGACAGAGAAATTAAC
AATTACACAAGCTTAATACACTCCTTAATTGAAGAATCGCAAAACCAGCAAGAAAAGAATGAACAAGAAT
TATTGGAATTAGATAAATGGGCAAGTTTGTGGAATTGGTTTAACATAACAAATTGGCTGTGGTATATAAA
ATTATTCATAATGATAGTAGGAGGCTTGGTAGGTTTAAGAATAGTTTTTGCTGTACTTTCTATAGTGAAT
AGAGTTAGGCAGGGATATTCACCATTATCGTTTCAGACCCACCTCCCAACCCCGAGGGGACCCAGAGAGG
GCCTATTTCCCATGATTCCTTCATATTTGCATATACGATACAAGGCTGTTAGAGAGATAATTAGAATTAA
TTTGACTGTAAACACAAAGATATTAGTACAAAATACGTGACGTAGAAAGTAATAATTTCTTGGGTAGTTT
GCAGTTTTAAAATTATGTTTTAAAATGGACTATCATATGCTTACCGTAACTTGAAAGTATTTCGATTTCT
TGGCTTTATATATCTTGTGGAAAGGACGAAACACCGATCTCTATCTGACACAACAAGTTTTAGAGCTAGA
AATAGCAAGTTAAAATAAGGCTAGTCCGTTATCAACTTGAAAAAGTGGCACCGAGTCGGTGCTTTTTTAA
GCTTGGCGTAACTAGATCTTGAGACAAATGGCAGTATTCATCCACAATTTTAAAAGAAAAGGGGGGATTG
GGGGGTACAGTGCAGGGGAAAGAATAGTAGACATAATAGCAACAGACATACAAACTAAAGAATTACAAAA
ACAAATTACAAAAATTCAAAATTTTCGGGTTTATTACAGGGACAGCAGAGATCCACTTTGGCGCCGGCTC
GAGGGGG
