>Addgene plasmid #77135 | LAMTOR3 gRNA (BRDN0001145977) | depositor partial sequence | sequence record 144595 | Target Sequence
ATCTCTATCTGACACAACAA
