>Addgene plasmid #77135 | LAMTOR3 gRNA (BRDN0001145977) | addgene partial sequence | sequence record 187183 | hU6-F
AGAAAGTAATAATTTCTTGGGTAGTTTGCAGTTTTAAAATTATGTTTTAAAATGGACTATCATATGCTTA
CCGTAACTTGAAAGTATTTCGATTTCTTGGCTTTATATATCTTGTGGAAAGGACGAAACACCGATCTCTA
TCTGACACAACAAGTTTTAGAGCTAGAAATAGCAAGTTAAAATAAGGCTAGTCCGTTATCAACTTGAAAA
AGTGGCACCGAGTCGGTGCTTTTTTAAGCTTGGCGTAACTAGATCTTGAGACAAATGGCAGTATTCATCC
ACAATTTTAAAAGAAAAGGGGGGATTGGGGGGTACAGTGCAGGGGAAAGAATAGTAGACATAATAGCAAC
AGACATACAAACTAAAGAATTACAAAAACAAATTACAAAAATTCAAAATTTTCGGGTTTATTACAGGGAC
AGCAGAGATCCACTTTGGCGCCGGCTCGAGGGGGCCCGGGTGCAAAGATGGATAAAGTTTTAAACAGAGA
GGAATCTTTGCAGCTAATGGACCTTCTAGGTCTTGAAAGGAGTGGGAATTGGCTCCGGTGCCCGTCAGTG
GGCAGAGCGC
